Addgene plasmid #46659: pcDNA3.2 mir-1-1 reporter cel-mir-124
Depositing lab: David Bartel. Depositing organization: Whitehead Institute for Biomedical Research. Publication: Beyond Secondary Structure: Primary-Sequence Determinants License Pri-miRNA Hairpins for Processing. Auyeung VC, Ulitsky I, McGeary SE, Bartel DP. Cell. 2013 Feb 14;152(4):844-58. doi: 10.1016/j.cell.2013.01.031. PubMed 23415231.
Backbone
  Vector backbone: pcDNA3.2 V5-DEST mir-1-1 reporter
  Backbone manufacturer: Bartel lab (Addgene plasmid# 46646)
  Backbone size w/o insert (bp): 8038
  Vector type: Mammalian Expression, RNAi
  Selectable markers: Neomycin (select with G418)
Growth in bacteria
  Bacterial resistance: Ampicillin, 100 μg/mL
  Growth temperature: 37°C
  Growth strain: DH5alpha
  Copy number: High Copy
Gene/Insert
  Gene/Insert name: cel-mir-124 (alt name: mir-124 pri-mRNA)
  Species: C. elegans (nematode)
  Promoter: CMV
  Tag / fusion protein: hsa-mir-1-1 (C terminal on insert); V5 (C terminal on backbone)
  Cloning method: Gateway Cloning
  Sequencing primers: 5′ CMV-F; 3′ TK-pA-R
Terms and licenses: Academic/Nonprofit Terms; Industry Terms: Not Available to Industry
How to cite: pcDNA3.2 mir-1-1 reporter cel-mir-124 was a gift from David Bartel (Addgene plasmid # 46659 ; http://n2t.net/addgene:46659 ; RRID:Addgene_46659)
