[The description below was written by a language model from this plasmid's Addgene catalogue record.]
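Description:
pcDNA3.2 mir-1-1 reporter cel-mir-124 is a mammalian expression plasmid, also classed as an RNAi vector, that expresses a primary microRNA transcript from Caenorhabditis elegans in cultured mammalian cells. It is built on a modified pcDNA3.2 V5-DEST Gateway destination backbone of roughly 8 kb that already carries a human mir-1-1 element. The plasmid is maintained at high copy in E. coli under ampicillin selection. A neomycin resistance marker allows G418 selection of transfected mammalian cells. The record includes no feature table, so the origins of replication and the exact layout of the parts are not documented here. The use of a TK polyA reverse sequencing primer suggests that the expression cassette ends in a TK polyadenylation signal.

The insert, introduced by Gateway recombination, is the cel-mir-124 pri-miRNA, placed downstream of the strong constitutive CMV promoter. The human hsa-mir-1-1 hairpin is listed as a "tag" on the 3′ side of the insert, so both hairpins presumably lie on a single CMV-driven transcript. In that arrangement the co-transcribed mir-1-1 would serve as an internal reference. Comparing the mature miRNA produced from the test hairpin with that from mir-1-1 would correct for differences in transfection and transcription. The backbone also encodes a V5 epitope, but this is a carry-over from the parent vector and is unlikely to matter for a non-coding insert.

The associated publication concerns primary-sequence determinants, beyond secondary structure, that license pri-miRNA hairpins for processing. This fits a use in testing how efficiently a nematode pri-miRNA is recognised and processed by the mammalian microRNA biogenesis machinery.
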