>Addgene plasmid #46659 | pcDNA3.2 mir-1-1 reporter cel-mir-124 | addgene partial sequence | sequence record 67955 | CMV-F 5'-CGCAAATGGGCGGTAGGCGTG-3'
ACTAGAGAACCCACTGCTTACTGGCTTATCGAAATTAATACGACTCACTATAGGGAGACCCAAGCTGGCT
AGTTAAGCTATCAACAAGTTTGTACAAAAAAGCAGGCTTCATTGATTCACATCCATTTTGAGAAGGATGG
TTGCTACTGCTGCTTGATCTCAAGGACTGTGTGCTCCCACTTTTACTCAAAGTATTTTATTTCTTCTTCA
AGTGCTCTCTTCTCCATTTTTGAATTTCCTTCGCAATTGATACACCATGTCCCACTTGTCATCTGGCATG
CACCCTAGTGACTTTAGTGGACATCTAAGTCTTCCAACTAAGGCACGCGGTGAATGCCACGTGGCCATGA
TGGGGCTCCCATTGAATTTGAAAGGTTGGTTGATCTATCTATCTATCTCTTCATAGTTATTCATCCATAT
CGGTGTCACAGAATGAAAGCGAGAGAGCTGACTAATTCATGTACATTTGATGCTCTTTCCCTCCCATTTT
GCGTCCATTCATTAGGATACCCAGCTTTCTTGTACAAAGTGGTTGATCTAGAGGGCCCGCAGTGGGGTCA
GCTTCTACCGGGGCGGCGTCCCGGGGTCTTGGAACTGCATGCAGACTGCCTGCTTGGGAAACATACTTCT
TTATATGCCCATATGGACCTGCTAAGCTATGGAATGTAAAGAAGTATGTATCTCAGGCCGGGACCTCTCT
CGCCGCACTGAGGGGCACTCCACACCACGGGGG
