LOCUS       Exported 6223 bp ds-DNA circular SYN 13-MAY-2021
DEFINITION  synthetic circular DNA
ACCESSION   .
VERSION     .
KEYWORDS    pcDNA3.2 mir-1-1 reporter cel-mir-124
SOURCE      synthetic DNA construct
  ORGANISM  synthetic DNA construct
REFERENCE   1 (bases 1 to 6223)
  AUTHORS   Auyeung VC, Ulitsky I, McGeary SE, Bartel DP
  TITLE     Beyond Secondary Structure: Primary-Sequence Determinants License
            Pri-miRNA Hairpins for Processing.
  JOURNAL   Cell. 2013 Feb 14;152(4):844-58. doi: 10.1016/j.cell.2013.01.031.
  PUBMED    23415231
REFERENCE   2 (bases 1 to 6223)
  AUTHORS   .
  TITLE     Direct Submission
  JOURNAL   Exported May 13, 2021 from SnapGene Server 1.1.58
            http://www.snapgene.com
FEATURES             Location/Qualifiers
     source          1..6223
                     /organism="synthetic DNA construct"
                     /mol_type="other DNA"
     primer_bind     complement(44..63)
                     /label=pRS-marker
                     /note="pRS vectors, use to sequence yeast selectable
                     marker"
     enhancer        235..614
                     /label=CMV enhancer
                     /note="human cytomegalovirus immediate early enhancer"
     promoter        615..818
                     /label=CMV promoter
                     /note="human cytomegalovirus (CMV) immediate early
                     promoter"
     primer_bind     769..789
                     /label=CMV-F
                     /note="Human CMV immediate early promoter, forward primer"
     primer_bind     863..882
                     /label=T7
                     /note="T7 promoter, forward primer"
     promoter        863..881
                     /label=T7 promoter
                     /note="promoter for bacteriophage T7 RNA polymerase"
     protein_bind    911..935
                     /gene="mutant version of attB"
                     /label=attB1
                     /bound_moiety="BP Clonase(TM)"
                     /note="recombination site for the Gateway(R) BP reaction"
     protein_bind    complement(1336..1360)
                     /gene="mutant version of attB"
                     /label=attB2
                     /bound_moiety="BP Clonase(TM)"
                     /note="recombination site for the Gateway(R) BP reaction"
     CDS             1713..1754
                     /codon_start=1
                     /product="epitope tag from simian virus 5"
                     /label=V5 tag
                     /translation="GKPIPNPLLGLDST"
     primer_bind     complement(1794..1813)
                     /label=TK-pA-R
                     /note="Thymidine kinase polyA, reverse primer"
     polyA_signal    1838..1886
                     /label=HSV TK poly(A) signal
                     /note="herpes simplex virus thymidine kinase
                     polyadenylation signal (Cole and Stacy, 1985)"
     rep_origin      2088..2516
                     /direction=RIGHT
                     /label=f1 ori
                     /note="f1 bacteriophage origin of replication; arrow
                     indicates direction of (+) strand synthesis"
     primer_bind     complement(2175..2194)
                     /label=F1ori-R
                     /note="F1 origin, reverse primer"
     primer_bind     2385..2406
                     /label=F1ori-F
                     /note="F1 origin, forward primer"
     primer_bind     complement(2525..2545)
                     /label=pBABE 3'
                     /note="SV40 enhancer, reverse primer for pBABE vectors"
     promoter        2530..2859
                     /label=SV40 promoter
                     /note="SV40 enhancer and early promoter"
     rep_origin      2710..2845
                     /label=SV40 ori
                     /note="SV40 origin of replication"
     primer_bind     2772..2791
                     /label=SV40pro-F
                     /note="SV40 promoter/origin, forward primer"
     CDS             2926..3720
                     /codon_start=1
                     /gene="aph(3')-II (or nptII)"
                     /product="aminoglycoside phosphotransferase from Tn5"
                     /label=NeoR/KanR
                     /note="confers resistance to neomycin, kanamycin, and G418
                     (Geneticin(R))"
                     /translation="MIEQDGLHAGSPAAWVERLFGYDWAQQTIGCSDAAVFRLSAQGRP
                     VLFVKTDLSGALNELQDEAARLSWLATTGVPCAAVLDVVTEAGRDWLLLGEVPGQDLLS
                     SHLAPAEKVSIMADAMRRLHTLDPATCPFDHQAKHRIERARTRMEAGLVDQDDLDEEHQ
                     GLAPAELFARLKARMPDGEDLVVTHGDACLPNIMVENGRFSGFIDCGRLGVADRYQDIA
                     LATRDIAEELGGEWADRFLVLYGIAAPDSQRIAFYRLLDEFF"
     primer_bind     complement(2980..2999)
                     /label=Neo-R
                     /note="Neomycin resistance gene, reverse primer"
     primer_bind     3590..3609
                     /label=Neo-F
                     /note="Neomycin resistance gene, forward primer"
     polyA_signal    3896..4017
                     /label=SV40 poly(A) signal
                     /note="SV40 polyadenylation signal"
     primer_bind     complement(3933..3952)
                     /label=SV40pA-R
                     /note="SV40 polyA, reverse primer"
     primer_bind     3987..4006
                     /label=EBV-rev
                     /note="SV40 polyA terminator, reverse primer"
     primer_bind     complement(4066..4082)
                     /label=M13 rev
                     /note="common sequencing primer, one of multiple similar
                     variants"
     primer_bind     complement(4066..4082)
                     /label=M13 Reverse
                     /note="In lacZ gene. Also called M13-rev"
     primer_bind     complement(4079..4101)
                     /label=M13/pUC Reverse
                     /note="In lacZ gene"
     protein_bind    4090..4106
                     /label=lac operator
                     /bound_moiety="lac repressor encoded by lacI"
                     /note="The lac repressor binds to the lac operator to
                     inhibit transcription in E. coli. This inhibition can be
                     relieved by adding lactose or
                     isopropyl-beta-D-thiogalactopyranoside (IPTG)."
     promoter        complement(4114..4144)
                     /label=lac promoter
                     /note="promoter for the E. coli lac operon"
     protein_bind    4159..4180
                     /label=CAP binding site
                     /bound_moiety="E. coli catabolite activator protein"
                     /note="CAP binding activates transcription in the presence
                     of cAMP."
     primer_bind     complement(4297..4314)
                     /label=L4440
                     /note="L4440 vector, forward primer"
     rep_origin      complement(4468..5056)
                     /direction=LEFT
                     /label=ori
                     /note="high-copy-number ColE1/pMB1/pBR322/pUC origin of
                     replication"
     primer_bind     complement(4548..4567)
                     /label=pBR322ori-F
                     /note="pBR322 origin, forward primer"
     CDS             complement(5227..6087)
                     /codon_start=1
                     /gene="bla"
                     /product="beta-lactamase"
                     /label=AmpR
                     /note="confers resistance to ampicillin, carbenicillin, and
                     related antibiotics"
                     /translation="MSIQHFRVALIPFFAAFCLPVFAHPETLVKVKDAEDQLGARVGYI
                     ELDLNSGKILESFRPEERFPMMSTFKVLLCGAVLSRIDAGQEQLGRRIHYSQNDLVEYS
                     PVTEKHLTDGMTVRELCSAAITMSDNTAANLLLTTIGGPKELTAFLHNMGDHVTRLDRW
                     EPELNEAIPNDERDTTMPVAMATTLRKLLTGELLTLASRQQLIDWMEADKVAGPLLRSA
                     LPAGWFIADKSGAGERGSRGIIAALGPDGKPSRIVVIYTTGSQATMDERNRQIAEIGAS
                     LIKHW"
     primer_bind     5850..5869
                     /label=Amp-R
                     /note="Ampicillin resistance gene, reverse primer"
     promoter        complement(6088..6192)
                     /gene="bla"
                     /label=AmpR promoter
ORIGIN
        1 gacggatcgg gagatctccc gatcccctat ggtcgactct cagtacaatc tgctctgatg
       61 ccgcatagtt aagccagtat ctgctccctg cttgtgtgtt ggaggtcgct gagtagtgcg
      121 cgagcaaaat ttaagctaca acaaggcaag gcttgaccga caattgcatg aagaatctgc
      181 ttagggttag gcgttttgcg ctgcttcgcg atgtacgggc cagatatacg cgttgacatt
      241 gattattgac tagttattaa tagtaatcaa ttacggggtc attagttcat agcccatata
      301 tggagttccg cgttacataa cttacggtaa atggcccgcc tggctgaccg cccaacgacc
      361 cccgcccatt gacgtcaata atgacgtatg ttcccatagt aacgccaata gggactttcc
      421 attgacgtca atgggtggac tatttacggt aaactgccca cttggcagta catcaagtgt
      481 atcatatgcc aagtacgccc cctattgacg tcaatgacgg taaatggccc gcctggcatt
      541 atgcccagta catgacctta tgggactttc ctacttggca gtacatctac gtattagtca
      601 tcgctattac catggtgatg cggttttggc agtacatcaa tgggcgtgga tagcggtttg
      661 actcacgggg atttccaagt ctccacccca ttgacgtcaa tgggagtttg ttttggcacc
      721 aaaatcaacg ggactttcca aaatgtcgta acaactccgc cccattgacg caaatgggcg
      781 gtaggcgtgt acggtgggag gtctatataa gcagagctct ctggctaact agagaaccca
      841 ctgcttactg gcttatcgaa attaatacga ctcactatag ggagacccaa gctggctagt
      901 taagctatca acaagtttgt acaaaaaagc aggcttcatt gattcacatc cattttgaga
      961 aggatggttg ctactgctgc ttgatctcaa ggactgtgtg ctcccacttt tactcaaagt
     1021 attttatttc ttcttcaagt gctctcttct ccatttttga atttccttcg caattgatac
     1081 accatgtccc acttgtcatc tggcatgcac cctagtgact ttagtggaca tctaagtctt
     1141 ccaactaagg cacgcggtga atgccacgtg gccatgatgg ggctcccatt gaatttgaaa
     1201 ggttggttga tctatctatc tatctcttca tagttattca tccatatcgg tgtcacagaa
     1261 tgaaagcgag agagctgact aattcatgta catttgatgc tctttccctc ccattttgcg
     1321 tccattcatt aggataccca gctttcttgt acaaagtggt tgatctagag ggcccgcagt
     1381 ggggtcagct tctaccgggg cggcgtcccg gggtcttgga actgcatgca gactgcctgc
     1441 ttgggaaaca tacttcttta tatgcccata tggacctgct aagctatgga atgtaaagaa
     1501 gtatgtatct caggccggga cctctctcgc cgcactgagg ggcactccac accacggggg
     1561 ccgccgcggc cgacagccag ccaggcggct gtggtggggg tgaggctggg gcggcaggct
     1621 gcctgggcgt tggtggacgg tcgtgtcccc gccagcattg ttctgtcact ttgcctgtgt
     1681 cagcaggtgg aagtgctcac cagacattcg aaggtaagcc tatccctaac cctctcctcg
     1741 gtctcgattc tacgcgtacc ggttagtaat gagtttaaac gggggaggct aactgaaaca
     1801 cggaaggaga caataccgga aggaacccgc gctatgacgg caataaaaag acagaataaa
     1861 acgcacgggt gttgggtcgt ttgttcataa acgcggggtt cggtcccagg gctggcactc
     1921 tgtcgatacc ccaccgagac cccattgggg ccaatacgcc cgcgtttctt ccttttcccc
     1981 accccacccc ccaagttcgg gtgaaggccc agggctcgca gccaacgtcg gggcggcagg
     2041 ccctgccata gcagatctgc gcagctgggg ctctaggggg tatccccnnn nnnnnnnnnn
     2101 nnnnnnnnnn nnnnnnnnnn nnnnnnnnnn nnnnnnnnnn nnnnnnnnnn nnnnnnnnnn
     2161 nnnnnnnnnn nnnnnnnnnn nnnnnnnnnn nnnnnnnnnn nnnnnnnnnn ncgccggctt
     2221 tccccgtcaa gctctaaatc ggggcannnn nnnnnnnnnn nnnnnnnnnn nnnnnnnnnn
     2281 nnnnnnnnnn nnnnnnnnnn nnnannnnnn nnnnnnnnnn nnnnnnnnnn nnnnnnnnnn
     2341 nnnnnnnnnn nnncctttga cgttggagtc cacgttcttt aatagtggac tcttgttcca
     2401 aactggaaca acactcaacc ctatctcggt ctattctttt gatttataag ggattttggg
     2461 gatttcggcc tattggttaa aaaatgagct gatttaacaa aaatttaacg cgaattaatt
     2521 ctgtggaatg tgtgtcagtt agggtgtgga aagtccccag gctccccagc aggcagaagt
     2581 atgcaaagca tgcatctcaa ttagtcagca accaggtgtg gaaagtcccc aggctcccca
     2641 gcaggcagaa gtatgcaaag catgcatctc aattagtcag caaccatagt cccgccccta
     2701 actccgccca tcccgcccct aactccgccc agttccgccc attctccgcc ccatggctga
     2761 ctaatttttt ttatttatgc agaggccgag gccgcctctg cctctgagct attccagaag
     2821 tagtgaggag gcttttttgg aggcctaggc ttttgcaaaa agctcccggg agcttgtata
     2881 tccattttcg gatctgatca agagacagga tgaggatcgt ttcgcatgat tgaacaagat
     2941 ggattgcacg caggttctcc ggccgcttgg gtggagaggc tattcggcta tgactgggca
     3001 caacagacaa tcggctgctc tgatgccgcc gtgttccggc tgtcagcgca ggggcgcccg
     3061 gttctttttg tcaagaccga cctgtccggt gccctgaatg aactgcagga cgaggcagcg
     3121 cggctatcgt ggctggccac gacgggcgtt ccttgcgcag ctgtgctcga cgttgtcact
     3181 gaagcgggaa gggactggct gctattgggc gaagtgccgg ggcaggatct cctgtcatct
     3241 caccttgctc ctgccgagaa agtatccatc atggctgatg caatgcggcg gctgcatacg
     3301 cttgatccgg ctacctgccc attcgaccac caagcgaaac atcgcatcga gcgagcacgt
     3361 actcggatgg aagccggtct tgtcgatcag gatgatctgg acgaagagca tcaggggctc
     3421 gcgccagccg aactgttcgc caggctcaag gcgcgcatgc ccgacggcga ggatctcgtc
     3481 gtgacccatg gcgatgcctg cttgccgaat atcatggtgg aaaatggccg cttttctgga
     3541 ttcatcgact gtggccggct gggtgtggcg gaccgctatc aggacatagc gttggctacc
     3601 cgtgatattg ctgaagagct tggcggcgaa tgggctgacc gcttcctcgt gctttacggt
     3661 atcgccgctc ccgattcgca gcgcatcgcc ttctatcgcc ttcttgacga gttcttctga
     3721 gcgggactct ggggttcgcg aaatgaccga ccaagcgacg cccaacctgc catcacgaga
     3781 tttcgattcc accgccgcct tctatgaaag gttgggcttc ggaatcgttt tccgggacgc
     3841 cggctggatg atcctccagc gcggggatct catgctggag ttcttcgccc accccaactt
     3901 gtttattgca gcttataatg gttacaaata aagcaatagc atcacaaatt tcacaaataa
     3961 agcatttttt tcactgcatt ctagttgtgg tttgtccaaa ctcatcaatg tatcttatca
     4021 tgtctgtata ccgtcgacct ctagctagag cttggcgtaa tcatggtcat agctgtttcc
     4081 tgtgtgaaat tgttatccgc tcacaattcc acacaacata cgagccggaa gcataaagtg
     4141 taaagcctgg ggtgcctaat gagtgagcta actcacatta attgcgttgc gctcactgcc
     4201 cgctttccag tcgggaaacc tgtcgtgcca gctgcattaa tgaatcggcc aacgcgcggg
     4261 gagaggcggt ttgcgtattg ggcgctcttc cgcttcctcg ctcactgact cgctgcgctc
     4321 ggtcgttcgg ctgcggcgag cggtatcagc tcactcaaag gcggtaatac ggttatccac
     4381 agaatcaggg gataacgcag gaaagaacat gtgagcaaaa ggccagcaaa aggccaggaa
     4441 ccgtaaaaag gccgcgttgc tggcgttttt ccataggctc cgcccccctg acgagcatca
     4501 caaaaatcga cgctcaagtc agaggtggcg aaacccgaca ggactataaa gataccaggc
     4561 gtttccccct ggaagctccc tcgtgcgctc tcctgttccg accctgccgc ttaccggata
     4621 cctgtccgcc tttctccctt cgggaagcgt ggcgctttct caatgctcac gctgtaggta
     4681 tctcagttcg gtgtaggtcg ttcgctccaa gctgggctgt gtgcacgaac cccccgttca
     4741 gcccgaccgc tgcgccttat ccggtaacta tcgtcttgag tccaacccgg taagacacga
     4801 cttatcgcca ctggcagcag ccactggtaa caggattagc agagcgaggt atgtaggcgg
     4861 tgctacagag ttcttgaagt ggtggcctaa ctacggctac actagaagga cagtatttgg
     4921 tatctgcgct ctgctgaagc cagttacctt cggaaaaaga gttggtagct cttgatccgg
     4981 caaacaaacc accgctggta gcggtggttt ttttgtttgc aagcagcaga ttacgcgcag
     5041 aaaaaaagga tctcaagaag atcctttgat cttttctacg gggtctgacg ctcagtggaa
     5101 cgaaaactca cgttaaggga ttttggtcat gagattatca aaaaggatct tcacctagat
     5161 ccttttaaat taaaaatgaa gttttaaatc aatctaaagt atatatgagt aaacttggtc
     5221 tgacagttac caatgcttaa tcagtgaggc acctatctca gcgatctgtc tatttcgttc
     5281 atccatagtt gcctgactcc ccgtcgtgta gataactacg atacgggagg gcttaccatc
     5341 tggccccagt gctgcaatga taccgcgaga cccacgctca ccggctccag atttatcagc
     5401 aataaaccag ccagccggaa gggccgagcg cagaagtggt cctgcaactt tatccgcctc
     5461 catccagtct attaattgtt gccgggaagc tagagtaagt agttcgccag ttaatagttt
     5521 gcgcaacgtt gttgccattg ctacaggcat cgtggtgtca cgctcgtcgt ttggtatggc
     5581 ttcattcagc tccggttccc aacgatcaag gcgagttaca tgatccccca tgttgtgcaa
     5641 aaaagcggtt agctccttcg gtcctccgat cgttgtcaga agtaagttgg ccgcagtgtt
     5701 atcactcatg gttatggcag cactgcataa ttctcttact gtcatgccat ccgtaagatg
     5761 cttttctgtg actggtgagt actcaaccaa gtcattctga gaatagtgta tgcggcgacc
     5821 gagttgctct tgcccggcgt caatacggga taataccgcg ccacatagca gaactttaaa
     5881 agtgctcatc attggaaaac gttcttcggg gcgaaaactc tcaaggatct taccgctgtt
     5941 gagatccagt tcgatgtaac ccactcgtgc acccaactga tcttcagcat cttttacttt
     6001 caccagcgtt tctgggtgag caaaaacagg aaggcaaaat gccgcaaaaa agggaataag
     6061 ggcgacacgg aaatgttgaa tactcatact cttccttttt caatattatt gaagcattta
     6121 tcagggttat tgtctcatga gcggatacat atttgaatgt atttagaaaa ataaacaaat
     6181 aggggttccg cgcacatttc cccgaaaagt gccacctgac gtc
//
